Addgene plasmid #171362: pFTK090
Purpose: Part Plasmid Entry Vector (LVL0) from the Fungal Modular Cloning ToolKit.
Depositing lab: Arnold Driessen. Depositing organization: University of Groningen. Publication: Modular Synthetic Biology Toolkit for Filamentous Fungi. Mozsik L, Pohl C, Meyer V, Bovenberg RAL, Nygard Y, Driessen AJM. ACS Synth Biol. 2021 Nov 2. doi: 10.1021/acssynbio.1c00260. PubMed 34726388.
Backbone
  Vector backbone: pICH41331
  Vector type: Bacterial Expression, Yeast Expression, Synthetic Biology
Growth in bacteria
  Bacterial resistance: Spectinomycin, 50 μg/mL
  Growth temperature: 37°C
  Growth strain: DH5alpha
  Copy number: High Copy
Gene/Insert
  Gene/Insert name: 3'flanking region - penicillin gene cluster P. rubens
  Species: Penicillium, Aspergillus, or other fungal sources
  Mutation: n/a
  Cloning method: Restriction Enzyme; 5′ cloning site Unknown (unknown if destroyed)
Terms and licenses: Academic/Nonprofit Terms; Industry Terms: Not Available to Industry
How to cite: pFTK090 was a gift from Arnold Driessen (Addgene plasmid # 171362 ; http://n2t.net/addgene:171362 ; RRID:Addgene_171362)
