[The description below was written by a language model from this plasmid's Addgene catalogue record and pLannotate feature annotations shown in this document.]
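Description:
pFTK090 is a level 0 (LVL0) part plasmid from the Fungal Modular Cloning ToolKit, a synthetic biology collection for building genetic constructs in filamentous fungi. It is built on the pICH41331 backbone, a small MoClo-style entry vector, and the sequenced plasmid is about 3.1 kb. Propagation is in E. coli through a high-copy ColE1/pUC-type origin, and selection relies on the aadA gene, which confers resistance to spectinomycin (and streptomycin). The annotation places aadA downstream of a bla-type AmpR promoter, alongside short fragments of an integrase gene and a gentamicin acetyltransferase gene. These fragments are most likely remnants of the integron-derived cassette that aadA came from, not functional genes. A short lacI fragment is also annotated and appears to be a backbone remnant.

The payload is the 3' flanking region of the penicillin biosynthetic gene cluster of Penicillium rubens. The automated feature table does not annotate it, but it presumably lies in the unannotated stretch after the origin. The record lists no promoter, coding sequence, tag or fungal selection marker, which fits a part that serves purely as a homology arm. In modular cloning systems, level 0 parts like this one are normally released and joined in a defined order with other standardized parts to make higher-level constructs. A 3' flank would typically be paired with a matching 5' flank to direct homologous recombination of a cassette at the penicillin cluster locus. The record does not specify the cloning sites or the overhangs flanking the part, and the 5' cloning site is listed as unknown.
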