Features (pLannotate 1.2.2; 6 found; start..end, strand, type, name):
    110..214     +  promoter       AmpR promoter: bla
    205..285     -  CDS            int (fragment): INT2_ECOLX - Protein inferred from homology: Swiss-Prot protein existence level 3. Putative integrase believed to be involved in the insertion of antibiotic resistance genes into plasmids and transposons. From Escherichia coli.
    373..429     +  CDS            GmR (fragment): gentamycin acetyltransferase; aacC1; confers resistance to gentamycin
    436..1224    +  CDS            aadA: S3AD_ECOLX - Experimental evidence at protein level: Swiss-Prot protein existence level 1. Mediates bacterial resistance to the antibiotics streptomycin and spectinomycin. From Escherichia coli.
   1398..1986    +  rep_origin     ori: high-copy-number ColE1/pMB1/pBR322/pUC origin of replication
   2169..2218    +  CDS            lacI (fragment): lac repressor; lacI; The lac repressor binds to the lac operator to inhibit transcription in E. coli. This inhibition can be relieved by adding lactose or isopropyl-β-D-thiogalactopyranoside (IPTG).
>Addgene plasmid #171362 | pFTK090 | addgene full sequence | sequence record 351793 | Addgene NGS Result
GTGGCTCTTCAGTGGACGAAAGGGCCTCGTGATACGCCTATTTTTATAGGTTAATGTCATGATAATAATG
GTTTCTTAGACGTCAGGTGGCACTTTTCGGGGAAATGTGCGCGGAACCCCTATTTGTTTATTTTTCTAAA
TACATTCAAATATGTATCCGCTCATGAGACAATAACCCTGATAAATGCTTCAATAATATTGAAAAAGGAA
GAGTATGCGCTCACGCAACTGGTCCAGAACCTTGACCGAACGCAGCGGTGGTAACGGCGCAGTGGCGGTT
TTCATGGCTTGTTATGACTGTTTTTTTTTGGGGTACAGTCTATGCCTCGGGCATCCAAGCAGCAAGCGCG
TTACGCCGTGGGTCGATGTTTGATGTTATGGAGCAGCAACGATGTTACGCAGCAGGGCAGTCGCCCTAAA
ACAAAGTTAAACATCATGAGGGAAGCGGTGATCGCCGAAGTATCGACTCAACTATCAGAGGTAGTTGGCG
TCATCGAGCGCCATCTCGAACCGACGTTGCTGGCCGTACATTTGTACGGCTCCGCAGTGGATGGCGGCCT
GAAGCCACACAGCGATATTGATTTGCTGGTTACGGTGACCGTAAGGCTTGATGAAACAACGCGGCGAGCT
TTGATCAACGACCTTTTGGAAACTTCGGCTTCCCCTGGAGAGAGCGAGATTCTCCGCGCTGTAGAAGTCA
CCATTGTTGTGCACGACGACATCATTCCGTGGCGTTATCCAGCTAAGCGCGAACTGCAATTTGGAGAATG
GCAGCGCAATGACATTCTTGCAGGTATCTTCGAGCCAGCCACGATCGACATTGATCTGGCTATCTTGCTG
ACAAAAGCAAGAGAACATAGCGTTGCCTTGGTAGGTCCAGCGGCGGAGGAACTCTTTGATCCGGTTCCTG
AACAGGATCTATTTGAGGCGCTAAATGAAACCTTAACGCTATGGAACTCGCCGCCCGACTGGGCTGGCGA
TGAGCGAAATGTAGTGCTTACGTTGTCCCGCATTTGGTACAGCGCAGTAACCGGCAAAATCGCGCCGAAG
GATGTCGCTGCCGACTGGGCAATGGAGCGCCTGCCGGCCCAGTATCAGCCCGTCATACTTGAAGCTAGAC
AGGCTTATCTTGGACAAGAAGAAGATCGCTTGGCCTCGCGCGCAGATCAGTTGGAAGAATTTGTCCATTA
CGTAAAAGGCGAGATCACCAAGGTAGTCGGCAAATAACTGTCAGACCAAGTTTACTCATATATACTTTAG
ATTGATTTAAAACTTCATTTTTAATTTAAAAGGATCTAGGTGAAGATCCTTTTTGATAATCTCATGACCA
AAATCCCTTAACGTGAGTTTTCGTTCCACTGAGCGTCAGACCCCGTAGAAAAGATCAAAGGATCTTCTTG
AGATCCTTTTTTTCTGCGCGTAATCTGCTGCTTGCAAACAAAAAAACCACCGCTACCAGCGGTGGTTTGT
TTGCCGGATCAAGAGCTACCAACTCTTTTTCCGAAGGTAACTGGCTTCAGCAGAGCGCAGATACCAAATA
CTGTTCTTCTAGTGTAGCCGTAGTTAGGCCACCACTTCAAGAACTCTGTAGCACCGCCTACATACCTCGC
TCTGCTAATCCTGTTACCAGTGGCTGCTGCCAGTGGCGATAAGTCGTGTCTTACCGGGTTGGACTCAAGA
CGATAGTTACCGGATAAGGCGCAGCGGTCGGGCTGAACGGGGGGTTCGTGCACACAGCCCAGCTTGGAGC
GAACGACCTACACCGAACTGAGATACCTACAGCGTGAGCTATGAGAAAGCGCCACGCTTCCCGAAGGGAG
AAAGGCGGACAGGTATCCGGTAAGCGGCAGGGTCGGAACAGGAGAGCGCACGAGGGAGCTTCCAGGGGGA
AACGCCTGGTATCTTTATAGTCCTGTCGGGTTTCGCCACCTCTGACTTGAGCGTCGATTTTTGTGATGCT
CGTCAGGGGGGCGGAGCCTATGGAAAAACGCCAGCAACGCGGCCTTTTTACGGTTCCTGGCCTTTTGCTG
GCCTTTTGCTCACATGTTCTTTCCTGCGTTATCCCCTGATTCTGTGGATAACCGTATTACCGCCTTTGAG
TGAGCTGATACCGCTCGCCGCAGCCGAACGACCGAGCGCAGCGAGTCAGTGAGCGAGGAAGCGGAAGAGC
GCCCAATACGCAAACCGCCTCTCCCCGCGCGTTGGCCGATTCATTAATCACTCTGTGGTCTCAGGAGACT
TTAGACATACCTCTCGTTGCCGACAAATCGGCATTCCGTTTCGGTCACGGACGTAAGAGTTCAACAAAGC
CGCTCACCTGTCCCGTTCGGCGCTTGAGTTTCCACTTCAAAAGCACAACCGCTCCGATATTTCCATTGCC
ACCGACCAACAAAAGGTTCATATCGCGCAATAGTCGTCCAACTCTCACTCCGCCCGCACTCGATGGCGAA
GGATGGAAGAATATCCGAGCGGCATCGGATAAAGAGATCTGGTTCTTTTCGTGAAGTAACGTAGGGAACC
GACGGAAACTGTAGAGCTATAGGAATTTAGTATATCAGAAGTCAATTGAGAGAAGTGTATAGTTAGTAAC
TCACTTGTGCCAACAGGTATTTCCAACCGTTCTTGTTCAAATTTCGTCAAGTCACCATCTCTATGTGCAA
AACTGGATCATACAACAGCTCTTATTGTAGCTGCATCTCGCTCTCAGAGATCATCCTATCTTCGTCGTCA
TCCACCAACACAGGTGGGAGTGCTAGTTGATCCATGCTGAGGTCAAGGGACACAGACGGAATGGGTGTAG
AACGCCTCAAAACAGGTAAGGTATCAGGATCGGTTGTCCAGGGGGAATCCAAACCAGGTTCCACCTTGAT
TCAGAGAATAAGTATGACGTATTCTTGGCAATGTTTAAGCTTGAGATGAGCCGATGTCAAACTGGGAGAC
ATGATGAAGGAGGAAATGTTGCTTTGGTGGGGGAGACACTATAAATACCAAAGAGTGAATGGTTGATACC
ATTTGGGGAAGGAGTGTCTATCGCAGTCTCTGCAGACGGCATATCGGATAGCCTGCAGGCGCTTGAGACC
ACGAA
